>Addgene plasmid #45863 | pCM157 | addgene full sequence | sequence record 265879 | Addgene NGS Result
GACGCTCACCGGGCTGGTTGCCCTCGCCGCTGGGCTGGCGGCCGTCTATGGCCCTGCAAACGCGCCAGAA
ACGCCGTCGAAGCCGTGTGCGAGACACCGCGGCCGCCGGCGTTGTGGATACCTCGCGGAAAACTTGGCCC
TCACTGACAGATGAGGGGCGGACGTTGACACTTGAGGGGCCGACTCACCCGGCGCGGCGTTGACAGATGA
GGGGCAGGCTCGATTTCGGCCGGCGACGTGGAGCTGGCCAGCCTCGCAAATCGGCGAAAACGCCTGATTT
TACGCGAGTTTCCCACAGATGATGTGGACAAGCCTGGGGATAAGTGCCCTGCGGTATTGACACTTGAGGG
GCGCGACTACTGACAGATGAGGGGCGCGATCCTTGACACTTGAGGGGCAGAGTGCTGACAGATGAGGGGC
GCACCTATTGACATTTGAGGGGCTGTCCACAGGCAGAAAATCCAGCATTTGCAAGGGTTTCCGCCCGTTT
TTCGGCCACCGCTAACCTGTCTTTTAACCTGCTTTTAAACCAATATTTATAAACCTTGTTTTTAACCAGG
GCTGCGCCCTGTGCGCGTGACCGCGCACGCCGAAGGGGGGTGCCCCCCCTTCTCGAACCCTCCCGGCCCG
CTAACGCGGGCCTCCCATCCCCCCAGGGGCTGCGCCCCTCGGCCGCGAACGGCCTCACCCCAAAAATGGC
AGCCAAGCTGACCACTTCTGCGCTCGGCCCTTCCGGCTGGCTGGTTTATTGCTGATAAATCTGGAGCCGG
TGAGCGTGGGTCTCGCGGTATCATTGCAGCACTGGGGCCAGATGGTAAGCCCTCCCGTATCGTAGTTATC
TACACGACGGGGAGTCAGGCAACTATGGATGAACGAAATAGACAGATCGCTGAGATAGGTGCCTCACTGA
TTAAGCATTGGTAACTGTCAGACCAAGTTTACTCATATATACTTTAGATTGATTTAAAACTTCATTTTTA
ATTTAAAAGGATCTAGGTGAAGATCCTTTTTGATAATCTCATGACCAAAATCCCTTAACGTGAGTTTTCG
TTCCACTGAGCGTCAGACCCCGTAGAAAAGATCAAAGGATCTTCTTGAGATCCTTTTTTTCTGCGCGTAA
TCTGCTGCTTGCAAACAAAAAAACCACCGCTACCAGCGGTGGTTTGTTTGCCGGATCAAGAGCTACCAAC
TCTTTTTCCGAAGGTAACTGGCTTCAGCAGAGCGCAGATACCAAATACTGTTCTTCTAGTGTAGCCGTAG
TTAGGCCACCACTTCAAGAACTCTGTAGCACCGCCTACATACCTCGCTCTGCTAATCCTGTTACCAGTGG
CTGCTGCCAGTGGCGATAAGTCGTGTCTTACCGGGTTGGACTCAAGACGATAGTTACCGGATAAGGCGCA
GCGGTCGGGCTGAACGGGGGGTTCGTGCACACAGCCCAGCTTGGAGCGAACGACCTACACCGAACTGAGA
TACCTACAGCGTGAGCTATGAGAAAGCGCCACGCTTCCCGAAGGGAGAAAGGCGGACAGGTATCCGGTAA
GCGGCAGGGTCGGAACAGGAGAGCGCACGAGGGAGCTTCCAGGGGGAAACGCCTGGTATCTTTATAGTCC
TGTCGGGTTTCGCCACCTCTGACTTGAGCGTCGATTTTTGTGATGCTCGTCAGGGGGGCGGAGCCTATGG
AAAAACGCCAGCAACGCGGCCTTTTTACGGTTCCTGGCCTTTTGCTGGCCTTTTGCTCACATGTTCTTTC
CTGCGTTATCCCCTGATTCTGTGGATAACCGTATTACCGCCTTTGAGTGAGCTGATACCGCTCGCCGCAG
CCGAACGACCGAGCGCAGCGAGTCAGTGAGCGAGGAAGCGGAAGAGCGCCCAATACGCAAACCGCCTCTC
CCCGCGCGTTGGCCGATTCATTAATGCAGCTGGCACGACAGGTTTCCCGACTGGAAAGCGGGCAGTGAGC
GCAACGCAATTAATGTGAGTTAGCTCACTCATTAGGCACCCCAGGCTTTACACTTTATGCTTCCGGCTCG
TATGTTGTGTGGAATTGTGAGCGGATAACAATTTCACACAGGAAACAGCTATGACCATGATTACGCCAAG
CTTGCATGCCTGCAGGTCGACTCTAGACTGCAGGTACCGTTGACATGTCCAATTTACTGACCGTACACCA
AAATTTGCCTGCATTACCGGTCGATGCAACGAGTGATGAGGTTCGCAAGAACCTGATGGACATGTTCAGG
GATCGCCAGGCGTTTTCTGAGCATACCTGGAAAATGCTTCTGTCCGTTTGCCGGTCGTGGGCGGCATGGT
GCAAGTTGAATAACCGGAAATGGTTTCCCGCAGAACCTGAAGATGTTCGCGATTATCTTCTATATCTTCA
GGCGCGCGGTCTGGCAGTAAAAACTATCCAGCAACATTTGGGCCAGCTAAACATGCTTCATCGTCGGTCC
GGGCTGCCACGACCAAGTGACAGCAATGCTGTTTCACTGGTTATGCGGCGGATCCGAAAAGAAAACGTTG
ATGCCGGTGAACGTGCAAAACAGGCTCTAGCGTTCGAACGCACTGATTTCGACCAGGTTCGTTCACTCAT
GGAAAATAGCGATCGCTGCCAGGATATACGTAATCTGGCATTTCTGGGGATTGCTTATAACACCCTGTTA
CGTATAGCCGAAATTGCCAGGATCAGGGTTAAAGATATCTCACGTACTGACGGTGGGAGAATGTTAATCC
ATATTGGCAGAACGAAAACGCTGGTTAGCACCACAGGTGTAGAGAAGGCACTTAGCCTGGGGGTAACTAA
ACTGGTCGAGCGATGGATTTCCGTCTCTGGTGTAGCTGATGATCCGAATAACTACCTGTTTTGCCGGGTC
AGAAAAAATGGTGTTGCCGCGCCATCTGCCACCAGCCAGCTATCAACTCGCGCCCTGGAAGGGATTTTTG
AAGCAACTCATCGATTGATTTACGGCGCTAAGGATGACTCTGGTCAGAGATACCTGGCCTGGTCTGGACA
CAGTGCCCGTGTCGGAGCCGCGCGAGATATGGCCCGCGCTGGAGTTTCAATACCGGAGATCATGCAAGCT
GGTGGCTGGACCAATGTAAATATTGTCATGAACTATATCCGTAACCTGGATAGTGAAACAGGGGCAATGG
TGCGCCTGCTGGAAGATGGCGATTAGTAAGAATTCACTGGCCGTCGTTTTACAACGTCGTGACTGGGAAA
ACCCTGGCGTTACCCAACTTAATCGCCTTGCAGCACATCCCCCTTTCGCCAGCTGGCGTAATAGCGAAGA
GGCCCGCACCGATCGCCCTTCCCAACAGTTGCGCAGCCTGAATGGCGAATGGCGCCTGATGCGGTATTTT
CTCCTTACGCATCTGTGCGGTATTTCACACCGCATATGGTGCACTCTCAGTACAATCTGCTCTGATGCCG
CATAGTTAAGCCAGCCCCGACACCCGCCAACACCCGCTGACGCGCCCTGACGGGCTTGTCTGCTCCCGGC
ATCCGCTTACAGACAAGCTGTGACCGTCTCCGGGAGCTGCATGTGTCAGAGGTTTTCACCGTCATCACCG
AAACGCGCGAGACGAAAGGGCCTCGTGATACGCCTATTTTTATAGGTTAATGTCATGATAATAATGGTTT
CTTAGCACCCTTTCTCGGTCCTTCAACGTTCCTGACAACGAGCCTCCTTTTCGCCAATCCATCGACAATC
ACCGCGAGTCCCTGCTCGAACGCTGCGTCCGGACCGGCTTCGTCGAAGGCGTCTATCGCGGCCCGCAACA
GCGGCGAGAGCGGAGCCTGTTCAACGGTGCCGCCGCGCTCGCCGGCATCGCTGTCGCCGGCCTGCTCCTC
AAGCACGGCCCCAACAGTGAAGTAGCTGATTGTCATCAGCGCATTGACGGCGTCCCCGGCCGAAAAACCC
GCCTCGCAGAGGAAGCGAAGCTGCGCGTCGGCCGTTTCCATCTGCGGTGCGCCCGGTCGCGTGCCGGCAT
GGATGCGCGCGCCATCGCGGTAGGCGAGCAGCGCCTGCCTGAAGCTGCGGGCATTCCCGATCAGAAATGA
GCGCCAGTCGTCGTCGGCTCTCGGCACCGAATGCGTATGATTCTCCGCCAGCATGGCTTCGGCCAGTGCG
TCGAGCAGCGCCCGCTTGTTCCTGAAGTGCCAGTAAAGCGCCGGCTGCTGAACCCCCAACCGTTCCGCCA
GTTTGCGTGTCGTCAGACCGTCTACGCCGACCTCGTTCAACAGGTCCAGGGCGGCACGGATCACTGTATT
CGGCTGCAACTTTGTCATGCTTGACACTTTATCACTGATAAACATAATATGTCCACCAACTTATCAGTGA
TAAAGAATCCGCGCGTTCAATCGGACCAGCGGAGGCTGGTCCGGAGGCCAGACGTGAAACCCAACATACC
CCTGATCGTAATTCTGAGCACTGTCGCGCTCGACGCTGTCGGCATCGGCCTGATTATGCCGGTGCTGCCG
GGCCTCCTGCGCGATCTGGTTCACTCGAACGACGTCACCGCCCACTATGGCATTCTGCTGGCGCTGTATG
CGTTGGTGCAATTTGCCTGCGCACCTGTGCTGGGCGCGCTGTCGGATCGTTTCGGGCGGCGGCCAATCTT
GCTCGTCTCGCTGGCCGGCGCCACTGTCGACTACGCCATCATGGCGACAGCGCCTTTCCTTTGGGTTCTC
TATATCGGGCGGATCGTGGCCGGCATCACCGGGGCGACTGGGGCGGTAGCCGGCGCTTATATTGCCGATA
TCACTGATGGCGATGAGCGCGCGCGGCACTTCGGCTTCATGAGCGCCTGTTTCGGGTTCGGGATGGTCGC
GGGACCTGTGCTCGGTGGGCTGATGGGCGGTTTCTCCCCCCACGCTCCGTTCTTCGCCGCGGCAGCCTTG
AACGGCCTCAATTTCCTGACGGGCTGTTTCCTTTTGCCGGAGTCGCACAAAGGCGAACGCCGGCCGTTAC
GCCGGGAGGCTCTCAACCCGCTCGCTTCGTTCCGGTGGGCCCGGGGCATGACCGTCGTCGCCGCCCTGAT
GGCGGTCTTCTTCATCATGCAACTTGTCGGACAGGTGCCGGCCGCGCTTTGGGTCATTTTCGGCGAGGAT
CGCTTTCACTGGGACGCGACCACGATCGGCATTTCGCTTGCCGCATTTGGCATTCTGCATTCACTCGCCC
AGGCAATGATCACCGGCCCTGTAGCCGCCCGGCTCGGCGAAAGGCGGGCACTCATGCTCGGAATGATTGC
CGACGGCACAGGCTACATCCTGCTTGCCTTCGCGACACGGGGATGGATGGCGTTCCCGATCATGGTCCTG
CTTGCTTCGGGTGGCATCGGAATGCCGGCGCTGCAAGCAATGTTGTCCAGGCAGGTGGATGAGGAACGTC
AGGGGCAGCTGCAAGGCTCACTGGCGGCGCTCACCAGCCTGACCTCGATCGTCGGACCCCTCCTCTTCAC
GGCGATCTATGCGGCTTCTATAACAACGTGGAACGGGTGGGCATGGATTGCAGGCGCTGCCCTCTACTTG
CTCTGCCTGCCGGCGCTGCGTCGCGGGCTTTGGAGCGGCGCAGGGCAACGAGCCGATCGCTGATCGTGGA
AACGATAGGCCTATGCCATGCGGGTCAAGGCGACTTCCGGCAAGCTATACGCGCCCTAGAATTGTCAATT
TTAATCCTCTGTTTATCGGCAGTTCGTAGAGCGCGCCGTGCGTCCCGAGCGATACTGAGCGAAGCAAGTG
CGTCGAGCAGTGCCCGCTTGTTCCTGAAATGCCAGTAAAGCGCTGGCTGCTGAACCCCCAGCCGGAACTG
ACCCCACAAGGCCCTAGCGTTTGCAATGCACCAGGTCATCATTGACCCAGGCGTGTTCCACCAGGCCGCT
GCCTCGCAACTCTTCGCAGGCTTCGCCGACCTGCTCGCGCCACTTCTTCACGCGGGTGGAATCCGATCCG
CACATGAGGCGGAAGGTTTCCAGCTTGAGCGGGTACGGCTCCCGGTGCGAGCTGAAATAGTCGAACATCC
GTCGGGCCGTCGGCGACAGCTTGCGGTACTTCTCCCATATGAATTTCGTGTAGTGGTCGCCAGCAAACAG
CACGACGATTTCCTCGTCGATCAGGACCTGGCAACGGGACGTTTTCTTGCCACGGTCCAGGACGCGGAAG
CGGTGCAGCAGCGACACCGATTCCAGGTGCCCAACGCGGTCGGACGTGAAGCCCATCGCCGTCGCCTGTA
GGCGCGACAGGCATTCCTCGGCCTTCGTGTAATACCGGCCATTGATCGACCAGCCCAGGTCCTGGCAAAG
CTCGTAGAACGTGAAGGTGATCGGCTCGCCGATAGGGGTGCGCTTCGCGTACTCCAACACCTGCTGCCAC
ACCAGTTCGTCATCGTCGGCCCGCAGCTCGACGCCGGTGTAGGTGATCTTCACGTCCTTGTTGACGTGGA
AAATGACCTTGTTTTGCAGCGCCTCGCGCGGGATTTTCTTGTTGCGCGTGGTGAACAGGGCAGAGCGGGC
CGTGTCGTTTGGCATCGCTCGCATCGTGTCCGGCCACGGCGCAATATCGAACAAGGAAAGCTGCATTTCC
TTGATCTGCTGCTTCGTGTGTTTCAGCAACGCGGCCTGCTTGGCCTCGCTGACCTGTTTTGCCAGGTCCT
CGCCGGCGGTTTTTCGCTTCTTGGTCGTCATAGTTCCTCGCGTGTCGATGGTCATCGACTTCGCCAAACC
TGCCGCCTCCTGTTCGAGACGACGCGAACGCTCCACGGCGGCCGATGGCGCGGGCAGGGCAGGGGGAGCC
AGTTGCACGCTGTCGCGCTCGATCTTGGCCGTAGCTTGCTGGACCATCGAGCCGACGGACTGGAAGGTTT
CGCGGGGCGCACGCATGACGGTGCGGCTTGCGATGGTTTCGGCATCCTCGGCGGAAAACCCCGCGTCGAT
CAGTTCTTGCCTGTATGCCTTCCGGTCAAACGTCCGATTCATTCACCCTCCTTGCGGGATTGCCCCGACT
CACGCCGGGGCAATGTGCCCTTATTCCTGATTTGACCCGCCTGGTGCCTTGGTGTCCAGATAATCCACCT
TATCGGCAATGAAGTCGGTCCCGTAGACCGTCTGGCCGTCCTTCTCGTACTTGGTATTCCGAATCTTGCC
CTGCACGAATACCAGCTCCGCGAAGTCGCTCTTCTTGATGGAGCGCATGGGGACGTGCTTGGCAATCACG
CGCACCCCCCGGCCGTTTTAGCGGCTAAAAAAGTCATGGCTCTGCCCTCGGGCGGACCACGCCCATCATG
ACCTTGCCAAGCTCGTCCTGCTTCTCTTCGATCTTCGCCAGCAGGGCGAGGATCGTGGCATCACCGAACC
GCGCCGTGCGCGGGTCGTCGGTGAGCCAGAGTTTCAGCAGGCCGCCCAGGCGGCCCAGGTCGCCATTGAT
GCGGGCCAGCTCGCGGACGTGCTCATAGTCCACGACGCCCGTGATTTTGTAGCCCTGGCCGACGGCCAGC
AGGTAGGCCTACAGGCTCATGCCGGCCGCCGCCGCCTTTTCCTCAATCGCTCTTCGTTCGTCTGGAAGGC
AGTACACCTTGATAGGTGGGCTGCCCTTCCTGGTTGGCTTGGTTTCATCAGCCATCCGCTTGCCCTCATC
TGTTACGCCGGCGGTAGCCGGCCAGCCTCGCAGAGCAGGATTCCCGTTGAGCACCGCCAGGTGCGAATAA
GGGACAGTGAAGAAGGAACACCCGCTCGCGGGTGGGCCTACTTCACCTATCCTGCCCGGCTGACGCCGTT
GGATACACCAAGGAAAGTCTACACGAACCCTTTGGCAAAATCCTGTATATCGTGCGAAAAAGGATGGATA
TACCGAAAAAATCGCTATAATGACCCCGAAGCAGGGTTATGCAGCGGAAAAGATCCGTCGACCCTTTCC
Features (pLannotate 1.2.2; 19 found; start..end, strand, type, name):
      1..632     +  rep_origin     oriV: incP origin of replication
    710..923     +  CDS            bla(M) (fragment): β-lactamase lacking the signal sequence; bla(M); allows cytosolic expression of β-lactamase
   1095..1683    +  rep_origin     ori: high-copy-number ColE1/pMB1/pBR322/pUC origin of replication
   1866..1958    +  CDS            lacI (fragment): lac repressor; lacI; The lac repressor binds to the lac operator to inhibit transcription in E. coli. This inhibition can be relieved by adding lactose or isopropyl-β-D-thiogalactopyranoside (IPTG).
   1971..1992    +  protein_bind   CAP binding site: CAP binding activates transcription in the presence of cAMP. E. coli catabolite activator protein
   2007..2037    +  promoter       lac promoter: promoter for the E. coli lac operon
   2045..2061    +  protein_bind   lac operator: The lac repressor binds to the lac operator to inhibit transcription in E. coli. This inhibition can be relieved by adding lactose or isopropyl-β-D-thiogalactopyranoside (IPTG). lac repressor encoded by lacI
   2098..2127    -  misc_feature   MCS (fragment): pUC18/19 multiple cloning site
   2145..3176    +  CDS            Cre: site-specific recombinase Cre is a site-specific recombinase from bacteriophage P1. Recombination occurs at loxP sequences.
   3182..3339    +  CDS            lacZα (fragment): LacZα fragment of β-galactosidase; lacZ fragment
   3345..3444    -  misc_feature   bom (fragment): basis of mobility region from pBR322
   3546..3581    -  CDS            rop (fragment): Rop protein, which maintains plasmids at low copy number; rop
   3646..4288    -  CDS            TetR (fragment): tetracycline resistance regulatory protein; tetR
   4394..5593    +  CDS            TcR: tetracycline efflux protein; tetA; confers resistance to tetracycline
   5652..5804    -  CDS            tetR (fragment): TETR1_ECOLX - Experimental evidence at protein level: Swiss-Prot protein existence level 1. TetR is the repressor of the tetracycline resistance element; its N-terminal region forms a helix-turn-helix structure and binds DNA. Binding of tetracycline to TetR reduces the repressor affinity for the tetracycline resistance gene (tetA) promoter operator sites. From Escherichia coli.
   5824..6972    -  CDS            trfA: trans-acting replication protein that binds to and activates oriV
   7102..7206    -  CDS            traI (fragment): TRAI6_ECOLX - Experimental evidence at protein level: Swiss-Prot protein existence level 1. The initiation process of transfer DNA synthesis requires the interaction of at least three plasmid-specific components (TraH, I, and J) at the transfer origin resulting in the assembly of a specialised nucleoprotein complex - the relaxosome. Site- and strand-specific cleavage at the transfer origin is dependent on TraI and TraJ. From Escherichia coli.
   7244..7615    -  CDS            traJ: oriT-recognizing protein; traJ
   7648..7757    -  oriT           oriT: incP origin of transfer
