[The description below was written by a language model from this plasmid's Addgene catalogue record and pLannotate feature annotations shown in this document.]
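Description:
pCM157 is a broad-host-range bacterial expression plasmid that supplies Cre recombinase in gram-negative bacteria. It was built on the pCM62 backbone by inserting a roughly 1.1 kb XbaI–EcoRI fragment carrying the bacteriophage P1 cre gene, taken from pJW168, between the same sites of the polylinker. The catalogue lists a total size of about 7.98 kb, while the sequenced record is 7,909 nt. The backbone combines two replication systems. An IncP oriV together with its trans-acting initiator gene trfA allows maintenance in a wide range of hosts, and a ColE1/pUC-type origin gives high-copy propagation in E. coli. An IncP oriT with traJ and a traI fragment makes the plasmid mobilisable by conjugation when transfer functions are supplied from elsewhere. Selection is by tetracycline, through the tetA efflux gene, which is annotated alongside partial tetR sequences. Short fragments of bla, lacI, rop and bom are also annotated and appear to be remnants of the vector's construction.

The cre coding sequence lies downstream of the lac promoter, with its CAP binding site and lac operator, and is followed by a residual lacZα fragment from the disrupted cloning region. Only a fragment of lacI is present, so the plasmid does not encode a functional repressor.

The plasmid is the second component of a cre-lox marker-recycling system. A gene is first replaced using companion allelic exchange vectors. pCM157 is then introduced so that Cre can act on the lox sites and remove the antibiotic marker. According to the depositor, this produces unmarked mutant strains across a broad bacterial host range, and the associated publication describes the system as a means of antibiotic marker recycling.
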