Addgene plasmid #45863: pCM157
Depositing lab: Mary Lidstrom. Depositing organization: University of Washington. Publication: Broad-host-range cre-lox system for antibiotic marker recycling in gram-negative bacteria. Marx CJ, Lidstrom ME. Biotechniques. 2002 Nov;33(5):1062-7. 10.2144/02335rr01 PubMed 12449384.
Backbone
  Vector backbone: pCM62
  Backbone manufacturer: Lidstrom Lab (Addgene plasmid 45826)
  Backbone size w/o insert (bp): 6878
  Total vector size (bp): 7978
  Vector type: Bacterial Expression, Cre/Lox
Growth in bacteria
  Bacterial resistance: Tetracycline, 10 μg/mL
  Growth temperature: 37°C
  Growth strain: DH5alpha
  Copy number: High Copy
Gene/Insert
  Gene/Insert name: cre recombinase (alt names: cyclization recombinase; cre)
  Species: Enterobacteria phage P1
  Insert size (bp): 1100
  Promoter: lac
  Cloning method: Restriction Enzyme; 5′ cloning site XbaI (not destroyed); 3′ cloning site EcoRI (not destroyed)
  Sequencing primers: 5′ M13-F20; 3′ M13R
Terms and licenses: Academic/Nonprofit Terms; Industry Terms: Not Available to Industry
Depositor comments: The 1.1-kb XbaI-EcoRI fragment from pJW168 (PMID 9858684) was cloned between the XbaI and EcoRI sites of pCM62 (Addgene plasmid 45826) to generate the tetracycline-resistance conferring cre expression plasmid. Used with allelic exhange vectors--Addgene plasmids 46012 or 46013--to generate unmarked mutant strains in a broad bacterial host range.
How to cite: pCM157 was a gift from Mary Lidstrom (Addgene plasmid # 45863 ; http://n2t.net/addgene:45863 ; RRID:Addgene_45863)
