>Addgene plasmid #45863 | pCM157 | addgene partial sequence | sequence record 66378 | lac_promoter
CGGATAACAATTTCACACAGGAAACAGCTATGACCATGATTACGCCAAGCTTGCATGCCTGCAGGTCGAC
TCTAGACTGCAGGCTACCGATTGACATGTCCAATTTACTGACCGTACACCAAAATTTGCCTGCATTACCG
GTCGATGCAACGAGTGATGAGGTTCGCAAGAACCTGATGGACATGTTCAGGGATCGCCAGGCGTTTTCTG
AGCATACCTGGAAAATGCTTCTGTCCGTTTGCCGGTCGTGGGCGGCATGGTGCAAGTTGAATAACCGGAA
ATGGTTTCCCGCAGAACCTGAAGATGTTCGCGATTATCTTCTATATCTTCAGGCGCGCGGTCTGGCAGTA
AAAACTATCCAGCAACATTTGGGCCAGCTAAACATGCTTCATCGTCGGTCCGGGCTGCCACGACCAAGTG
ACAGCAATGCTGTTTCACTGGTTATGCGGCGGATCCGAAAAGAAAACGTTGATGCCGGTGAACGTGCAAA
ACAGGCTCTAGCGTTCGAACGCACTGATTTCGACCAGGTTCGTTCACTCATGGAAAATAGCGATCGCTGC
CAGGATATACGTAATCTGGCATTTCTGGGGATTGCTTATAACACCCTGTTACGTATAGCCGAAATTGCCA
GGATCAGGGTTAAAGATATCTCACGTACTGACGGTGGGAGAATGTTAATCCATATTGGCAGAACGAAAAC
GCTGGTTAGCACCACAGGTGTAGAGAAGGCACTTAGCCTGGGGGTAACTAAACTGGTCGAGCGATGGATT
TCCGTCTCTGGTGTAGCTGATGATCCGAATAACTACCTGTTTTGCCGGGTCAGAAAAAATGGTGTTGCCG
CGCCATCTGCCACCAGCCAGCTATCAACTCGCGCCCTGGAAGGGATTTTTGAAGCAACTCATCGATTGAT
TTACGGCGCTAAGGATGACTCTGGTCA
